Addgene plasmid #218230: pcDNA3.1-GSDMD_1-275
Purpose: Gasdermin-D_1-275 is a pore-forming GSDMD formed by cleavage by host caspases. Transfection in HEK293 cells showed GSDMD 1-275 pores secrete 3CLpro, nucleocapsid; in excess, kills cells by pyroptosis
Depositing lab: Christopher Overall. Depositing organization: University of British Columbia. Publication: SARS-CoV-2 3CL(pro) (main protease) regulates caspase activation of gasdermin-D/E pores leading to secretion and extracellular activity of 3CL(pro). Grin PM, Baid K, de Jesus HCR, Kozarac N, Bell PA, Jiang SZ, Kappelhoff R, Butler GS, Leborgne NGF, Pan C, Pablos I, Machado Y, Vederas JC, Kim H, Benarafa C, Banerjee A, Overall CM. Cell Rep. 2024 Dec 24;43(12):115080. doi: 10.1016/j.celrep.2024.115080. Epub 2024 Dec 12. PubMed 39673710.
Backbone
  Vector backbone: pcDNA3.1
  Backbone size w/o insert (bp): 5446
  Total vector size (bp): 6218
  Vector type: Mammalian Expression
  Selectable markers: Neomycin (select with G418)
Growth in bacteria
  Bacterial resistance: Ampicillin, 100 μg/mL
  Growth temperature: 37°C
  Growth strain: DH5alpha
  Growth instructions: E. coli Top10 can also be used
  Copy number: High Copy
Gene/Insert
  Gene/Insert name: GSDMD
  Species: H. sapiens (human)
  Insert size (bp): 825
  Mutation: construct only codes for amino acids 1-275
  GenBank ID: NM_024736.7
  Entrez Gene: GSDMD (a.k.a. DF5L, DFNA5L, FKSG10, GSDMDC1)
  Tag / fusion protein: flag (C terminal on insert)
  Cloning method: Other
  Sequencing primers: 5′ N/A; 3′ N/A
Resource information
  A portion of this plasmid was derived from a plasmid made by: Genscript
Terms and licenses: Academic/Nonprofit Terms; Industry Terms
Depositor comments: Genscript's used their original construct OHu03821D (NM_024736.7) to clone our customized construct. Cloning method: CloneEZ;Vector: pcDNA3.1+/C-(K)DYK. The insert is a truncated construct coding for aa 1-275 of Gasdermin-D (GSDMD).
How to cite: pcDNA3.1-GSDMD_1-275 was a gift from Christopher Overall (Addgene plasmid # 218230 ; http://n2t.net/addgene:218230 ; RRID:Addgene_218230)
