[The description below was written by a language model from this plasmid's Addgene catalogue record and pLannotate feature annotations shown in this document.]
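Description:
pcDNA3.1-GSDMD_1-275 is a 6.2 kb mammalian expression plasmid built on the pcDNA3.1+/C-(K)DYK backbone. It encodes the N-terminal fragment (amino acids 1–275) of human gasdermin-D. In bacteria it is maintained at high copy through a ColE1/pUC-type origin and selected with ampicillin via the β-lactamase gene. An f1 origin is also present. For mammalian cells, an SV40 enhancer/early promoter drives a neomycin phosphotransferase gene followed by an SV40 polyadenylation signal, which allows G418 selection of stable transfectants.

The 825 bp GSDMD coding fragment sits downstream of the human CMV immediate-early enhancer and promoter and is terminated by the bovine growth hormone polyadenylation signal. A T7 promoter lies between the CMV promoter and the insert and could support in vitro transcription. The open reading frame continues directly into a C-terminal FLAG (DYK) epitope. The automated annotation labels this 24-nt stretch as a fragment of 3xFLAG, but its length fits the single tag described in the catalogue entry. Several other short annotated fragments (HIV-1 LTR, ble, lacI, bom, and a second SV40 promoter piece) appear to be partial matches to backbone sequence rather than functional elements.

Residues 1–275 correspond to the pore-forming product that host caspases release from full-length GSDMD. Expressing this fragment therefore produces active membrane pores without upstream caspase activation. According to the record, transfected HEK293 cells formed GSDMD 1–275 pores that permitted secretion of the SARS-CoV-2 3CL protease and nucleocapsid, whereas excess expression killed the cells by pyroptosis.
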