Features (pLannotate 1.2.2; 21 found; start..end, strand, type, name):
     28..80      -  misc_feature   bom (fragment): basis of mobility region from pBR322
    235..614     +  enhancer       CMV enhancer: human cytomegalovirus immediate early enhancer
    615..818     +  promoter       CMV promoter: human cytomegalovirus (CMV) immediate early promoter
    814..847     +  LTR            5' LTR (truncated) (fragment): truncated 5' long terminal repeat (LTR) from HIV-1
    863..881     +  promoter       T7 promoter: promoter for bacteriophage T7 RNA polymerase
    941..1765    +  CDS            GSDMD (fragment): GSDMD_HUMAN - Also known as DFNA5L From Homo sapiens (Human).
   1766..1789    +  CDS            3xFLAG (fragment): three tandem FLAG® epitope tags
   1815..2039    +  polyA_signal   bGH poly(A) signal: bovine growth hormone polyadenylation signal
   2043..2064    +  promoter       SV40 promoter (fragment): SV40 enhancer and early promoter
   2085..2513    +  rep_origin     f1 ori (sequence partly withheld): f1 bacteriophage origin of replication; arrow indicates direction of (+) strand synthesis
   2527..2856    +  promoter       SV40 promoter: SV40 enhancer and early promoter
   2923..3714    +  CDS            neo: KKA2_KLEPN - Also known as kan, nptII. Experimental evidence at protein level: Swiss-Prot protein existence level 1. Resistance to kanamycin, neomycin, paromomycin, ribostamycin, butirosin and gentamicin B. From Klebsiella pneumoniae.
   3738..3896    +  CDS            ble (fragment): BLE_KLEPN - Experimental evidence at protein level: Swiss-Prot protein existence level 1. Binding protein with a strong affinity to the bleomycin family of antibiotics. Binds to CL990; an antimitotic-antibiotic compound. From Klebsiella pneumoniae.
   3891..4012    +  polyA_signal   SV40 poly(A) signal: SV40 polyadenylation signal
   4085..4101    -  protein_bind   lac operator: The lac repressor binds to the lac operator to inhibit transcription in E. coli. This inhibition can be relieved by adding lactose or isopropyl-β-D-thiogalactopyranoside (IPTG). lac repressor encoded by lacI
   4109..4139    -  promoter       lac promoter: promoter for the E. coli lac operon
   4154..4175    -  protein_bind   CAP binding site: CAP binding activates transcription in the presence of cAMP. E. coli catabolite activator protein
   4188..4280    -  CDS            lacI (fragment): lac repressor; lacI; The lac repressor binds to the lac operator to inhibit transcription in E. coli. This inhibition can be relieved by adding lactose or isopropyl-β-D-thiogalactopyranoside (IPTG).
   4463..5051    -  rep_origin     ori: high-copy-number ColE1/pMB1/pBR322/pUC origin of replication
   5222..6082    -  CDS            AmpR: β-lactamase; bla; confers resistance to ampicillin, carbenicillin, and related antibiotics
   6083..6187    -  promoter       AmpR promoter: bla
>Addgene plasmid #218230 | pcDNA3.1-GSDMD_1-275 | addgene full sequence | sequence record 430565 | Addgene NGS Result
GACGGATCGGGAGATCTCCCGATCCCCTATGGTGCACTCTCAGTACAATCTGCTCTGATGCCGCATAGTT
AAGCCAGTATCTGCTCCCTGCTTGTGTGTTGGAGGTCGCTGAGTAGTGCGCGAGCAAAATTTAAGCTACA
ACAAGGCAAGGCTTGACCGACAATTGCATGAAGAATCTGCTTAGGGTTAGGCGTTTTGCGCTGCTTCGCG
ATGTACGGGCCAGATATACGCGTTGACATTGATTATTGACTAGTTATTAATAGTAATCAATTACGGGGTC
ATTAGTTCATAGCCCATATATGGAGTTCCGCGTTACATAACTTACGGTAAATGGCCCGCCTGGCTGACCG
CCCAACGACCCCCGCCCATTGACGTCAATAATGACGTATGTTCCCATAGTAACGCCAATAGGGACTTTCC
ATTGACGTCAATGGGTGGAGTATTTACGGTAAACTGCCCACTTGGCAGTACATCAAGTGTATCATATGCC
AAGTACGCCCCCTATTGACGTCAATGACGGTAAATGGCCCGCCTGGCATTATGCCCAGTACATGACCTTA
TGGGACTTTCCTACTTGGCAGTACATCTACGTATTAGTCATCGCTATTACCATGGTGATGCGGTTTTGGC
AGTACATCAATGGGCGTGGATAGCGGTTTGACTCACGGGGATTTCCAAGTCTCCACCCCATTGACGTCAA
TGGGAGTTTGTTTTGGCACCAAAATCAACGGGACTTTCCAAAATGTCGTAACAACTCCGCCCCATTGACG
CAAATGGGCGGTAGGCGTGTACGGTGGGAGGTCTATATAAGCAGAGCTCTCTGGCTAACTAGAGAACCCA
CTGCTTACTGGCTTATCGAAATTAATACGACTCACTATAGGGAGACCCAAGCTGGCTAGCGTTTAAACTT
AAGCTTGGTACCGAGCTCGGATCCGCCACCATGGGGTCGGCCTTTGAGCGGGTAGTCCGGAGAGTGGTCC
AGGAGCTGGACCATGGTGGGGAGTTCATCCCTGTGACCAGCCTGCAGAGCTCCACTGGCTTCCAGCCCTA
CTGCCTGGTGGTTAGGAAGCCCTCAAGCTCATGGTTCTGGAAACCCCGTTATAAGTGTGTCAACCTGTCT
ATCAAGGACATCCTGGAGCCGGATGCCGCGGAACCAGACGTGCAGCGTGGCAGGAGCTTCCACTTCTACG
ATGCCATGGATGGGCAGATACAGGGCAGCGTGGAGCTGGCAGCCCCAGGACAGGCAAAGATCGCAGGCGG
GGCCGCGGTGTCTGACAGCTCCAGCACCTCAATGAATGTGTACTCGCTGAGTGTGGACCCTAACACCTGG
CAGACTCTGCTCCATGAGAGGCACCTGCGGCAGCCAGAACACAAAGTCCTGCAGCAGCTGCGCAGCCGCG
GGGACAACGTGTACGTGGTGACTGAGGTGCTGCAGACACAGAAGGAGGTGGAAGTCACGCGCACCCACAA
GCGGGAGGGCTCGGGCCGGTTTTCCCTGCCCGGAGCCACGTGCTTGCAGGGTGAGGGCCAGGGCCATCTG
AGCCAGAAGAAGACGGTCACCATCCCCTCAGGCAGCACCCTCGCATTCCGGGTGGCCCAGCTGGTTATTG
ACTCTGACTTGGACGTCCTTCTCTTCCCGGATAAGAAGCAGAGGACCTTCCAGCCACCCGCGACAGGCCA
CAAGCGTTCCACGAGCGAAGGCGCCTGGCCACAGCTGCCCTCTGGCCTCTCCATGATGAGGTGCCTCCAC
AACTTCCTGACAGATGATTACAAGGATGACGACGATAAGTGATAAACCCGCTGATCAGCCTCGACTGTGC
CTTCTAGTTGCCAGCCATCTGTTGTTTGCCCCTCCCCCGTGCCTTCCTTGACCCTGGAAGGTGCCACTCC
CACTGTCCTTTCCTAATAAAATGAGGAAATTGCATCGCATTGTCTGAGTAGGTGTCATTCTATTCTGGGG
GGTGGGGTGGGGCAGGACAGCAAGGGGGAGGATTGGGAAGACAATAGCAGGCATGCTGGGGATGCGGTGG
GCTCTATGGCTTCTGAGGCGGAAAGAACCAGCTGGGGCTCTAGGGGGTATCCCC
[124 nt withheld, positions 2085-2208]
C
[91 nt withheld, positions 2210-2300]
A
[49 nt withheld, positions 2302-2350]
CCTTTGACGTTGGAGTCCACGTTCTTT
[37 nt withheld, positions 2378-2414]
ACCCTATCTCGGTCTATTCTTTTGATTTATAAGGGATTTTGCCGATTTCGGCCTATTGGTTAAAAAATGA
GCTGATTTAACAAAAATTTAACGCGAATTAATTCTGTGGAATGTGTGTCAGTTAGGGTGTGGAAAGTCCC
CAGGCTCCCCAGCAGGCAGAAGTATGCAAAGCATGCATCTCAATTAGTCAGCAACCAGGTGTGGAAAGTC
CCCAGGCTCCCCAGCAGGCAGAAGTATGCAAAGCATGCATCTCAATTAGTCAGCAACCATAGTCCCGCCC
CTAACTCCGCCCATCCCGCCCCTAACTCCGCCCAGTTCCGCCCATTCTCCGCCCCATGGCTGACTAATTT
TTTTTATTTATGCAGAGGCCGAGGCCGCCTCTGCCTCTGAGCTATTCCAGAAGTAGTGAGGAGGCTTTTT
TGGAGGCCTAGGCTTTTGCAAAAAGCTCCCGGGAGCTTGTATATCCATTTTCGGATCTGATCAAGAGACA
GGATGAGGATCGTTTCGCATGATTGAACAAGATGGATTGCACGCAGGTTCTCCGGCCGCTTGGGTGGAGA
GGCTATTCGGCTATGACTGGGCACAACAGACAATCGGCTGCTCTGATGCCGCCGTGTTCCGGCTGTCAGC
GCAGGGGCGCCCGGTTCTTTTTGTCAAGACCGACCTGTCCGGTGCCCTGAATGAACTGCAGGACGAGGCA
GCGCGGCTATCGTGGCTGGCCACGACGGGCGTTCCTTGCGCAGCTGTGCTCGACGTTGTCACTGAAGCGG
GAAGGGACTGGCTGCTATTGGGCGAAGTGCCGGGGCAGGATCTCCTGTCATCTCACCTTGCTCCTGCCGA
GAAAGTATCCATCATGGCTGATGCAATGCGGCGGCTGCATACGCTTGATCCGGCTACCTGCCCATTCGAC
CACCAAGCGAAACATCGCATCGAGCGAGCACGTACTCGGATGGAAGCCGGTCTTGTCGATCAGGATGATC
TGGACGAAGAGCATCAGGGGCTCGCGCCAGCCGAACTGTTCGCCAGGCTCAAGGCGCGCATGCCCGACGG
CGAGGATCTCGTCGTGACCCATGGCGATGCCTGCTTGCCGAATATCATGGTGGAAAATGGCCGCTTTTCT
GGATTCATCGACTGTGGCCGGCTGGGTGTGGCGGACCGCTATCAGGACATAGCGTTGGCTACCCGTGATA
TTGCTGAAGAGCTTGGCGGCGAATGGGCTGACCGCTTCCTCGTGCTTTACGGTATCGCCGCTCCCGATTC
GCAGCGCATCGCCTTCTATCGCCTTCTTGACGAGTTCTTCTGAGCGGGACTCTGGGGTTCGAAATGACCG
ACCAAGCGACGCCCAACCTGCCATCACGAGATTTCGATTCCACCGCCGCCTTCTATGAAAGGTTGGGCTT
CGGAATCGTTTTCCGGGACGCCGGCTGGATGATCCTCCAGCGCGGGGATCTCATGCTGGAGTTCTTCGCC
CACCCCAACTTGTTTATTGCAGCTTATAATGGTTACAAATAAAGCAATAGCATCACAAATTTCACAAATA
AAGCATTTTTTTCACTGCATTCTAGTTGTGGTTTGTCCAAACTCATCAATGTATCTTATCATGTCTGTAT
ACCGTCGACCTCTAGCTAGAGCTTGGCGTAATCATGGTCATAGCTGTTTCCTGTGTGAAATTGTTATCCG
CTCACAATTCCACACAACATACGAGCCGGAAGCATAAAGTGTAAAGCCTGGGGTGCCTAATGAGTGAGCT
AACTCACATTAATTGCGTTGCGCTCACTGCCCGCTTTCCAGTCGGGAAACCTGTCGTGCCAGCTGCATTA
ATGAATCGGCCAACGCGCGGGGAGAGGCGGTTTGCGTATTGGGCGCTCTTCCGCTTCCTCGCTCACTGAC
TCGCTGCGCTCGGTCGTTCGGCTGCGGCGAGCGGTATCAGCTCACTCAAAGGCGGTAATACGGTTATCCA
CAGAATCAGGGGATAACGCAGGAAAGAACATGTGAGCAAAAGGCCAGCAAAAGGCCAGGAACCGTAAAAA
GGCCGCGTTGCTGGCGTTTTTCCATAGGCTCCGCCCCCCTGACGAGCATCACAAAAATCGACGCTCAAGT
CAGAGGTGGCGAAACCCGACAGGACTATAAAGATACCAGGCGTTTCCCCCTGGAAGCTCCCTCGTGCGCT
CTCCTGTTCCGACCCTGCCGCTTACCGGATACCTGTCCGCCTTTCTCCCTTCGGGAAGCGTGGCGCTTTC
TCATAGCTCACGCTGTAGGTATCTCAGTTCGGTGTAGGTCGTTCGCTCCAAGCTGGGCTGTGTGCACGAA
CCCCCCGTTCAGCCCGACCGCTGCGCCTTATCCGGTAACTATCGTCTTGAGTCCAACCCGGTAAGACACG
ACTTATCGCCACTGGCAGCAGCCACTGGTAACAGGATTAGCAGAGCGAGGTATGTAGGCGGTGCTACAGA
GTTCTTGAAGTGGTGGCCTAACTACGGCTACACTAGAAGAACAGTATTTGGTATCTGCGCTCTGCTGAAG
CCAGTTACCTTCGGAAAAAGAGTTGGTAGCTCTTGATCCGGCAAACAAACCACCGCTGGTAGCGGTGGTT
TTTTTGTTTGCAAGCAGCAGATTACGCGCAGAAAAAAAGGATCTCAAGAAGATCCTTTGATCTTTTCTAC
GGGGTCTGACGCTCAGTGGAACGAAAACTCACGTTAAGGGATTTTGGTCATGAGATTATCAAAAAGGATC
TTCACCTAGATCCTTTTAAATTAAAAATGAAGTTTTAAATCAATCTAAAGTATATATGAGTAAACTTGGT
CTGACAGTTACCAATGCTTAATCAGTGAGGCACCTATCTCAGCGATCTGTCTATTTCGTTCATCCATAGT
TGCCTGACTCCCCGTCGTGTAGATAACTACGATACGGGAGGGCTTACCATCTGGCCCCAGTGCTGCAATG
ATACCGCGAGACCCACGCTCACCGGCTCCAGATTTATCAGCAATAAACCAGCCAGCCGGAAGGGCCGAGC
GCAGAAGTGGTCCTGCAACTTTATCCGCCTCCATCCAGTCTATTAATTGTTGCCGGGAAGCTAGAGTAAG
TAGTTCGCCAGTTAATAGTTTGCGCAACGTTGTTGCCATTGCTACAGGCATCGTGGTGTCACGCTCGTCG
TTTGGTATGGCTTCATTCAGCTCCGGTTCCCAACGATCAAGGCGAGTTACATGATCCCCCATGTTGTGCA
AAAAAGCGGTTAGCTCCTTCGGTCCTCCGATCGTTGTCAGAAGTAAGTTGGCCGCAGTGTTATCACTCAT
GGTTATGGCAGCACTGCATAATTCTCTTACTGTCATGCCATCCGTAAGATGCTTTTCTGTGACTGGTGAG
TACTCAACCAAGTCATTCTGAGAATAGTGTATGCGGCGACCGAGTTGCTCTTGCCCGGCGTCAATACGGG
ATAATACCGCGCCACATAGCAGAACTTTAAAAGTGCTCATCATTGGAAAACGTTCTTCGGGGCGAAAACT
CTCAAGGATCTTACCGCTGTTGAGATCCAGTTCGATGTAACCCACTCGTGCACCCAACTGATCTTCAGCA
TCTTTTACTTTCACCAGCGTTTCTGGGTGAGCAAAAACAGGAAGGCAAAATGCCGCAAAAAAGGGAATAA
GGGCGACACGGAAATGTTGAATACTCATACTCTTCCTTTTTCAATATTATTGAAGCATTTATCAGGGTTA
TTGTCTCATGAGCGGATACATATTTGAATGTATTTAGAAAAATAAACAAATAGGGGTTCCGCGCACATTT
CCCCGAAAAGTGCCACCTGACGTC
